>Addgene plasmid #21191 | LZRS-Mek2-K101A (KA7) | addgene partial sequence | sequence record 26975 | 21191 with LZRS-F
GGGACACNGGGNGACATCCTCTGACTGCCGGATCCCAGNTGTGGTGGTACGGGAATCACAAGTTTGTACA
AAAAAGCAGGCTTTAAAGGAACCAATTCAGTCGACTGGATCCATGCTGGCCCGGAGGAAGCCGGTGCTGC
CGGCGCTCACCATCAACCCTACCATCGCCGAGGGCCCATCCCCTACCAGCGAGGGCGCCTCCGAGGCAAA
CCTGGTGGACCTGCAGAAGAAGCTGGAGGAGCTGGAACTTGACGAGCAGCAGAAGAAGCGGCTGGAAGCC
TTTCTCACCCAGAAAGCCAAGGTTGGCGAACTCAAAGACGATGACTTCGAAAGGATCTCAGAGCTGGGCG
CGGGCAACGGCGGGGTGGTCACCAAAGTCCAGCACAGACCCTCGGGCCTCATCATGGCCAGGGCGCTGAT
CCACCTCGAGATCAAGCCGGCCATCCGGAACCAGATCATCCGCGAGCTGCAGGTCCTGCACGAATGCAAC
TCGCCGTACATCGTGGGCTTCTACGGGGCCTTCTACAGTGACGGGGAGATCAGCATTTGCATGGAACACA
TGGACGGCGGCTCCCTGGACCAGGTGCTGAAAGAGGCCAAGAGGATTCCCGAGGAGATCCTGGGGAAAGT
CAGCATCGCGGTTCTCCGGGGCTTGGCGTACCTCCGAGAGAAGCACCAGATCATGCACCGAGATGTGAAG
CCCTCCAACATCCTCGTGAACTCTAGAGGGGAGATCAAGCTGTGTGACTTCGGGGTGAGCGGCCACTCAT
AGACTCCATGGCCACNTCTTCGTGGNACGCGCTCCTACATGGCTCGGAGCGTTGCAGGCACNATTACTCG
TGCATCGAANTGGACTGGCCTGTCNTGTGACTGCCTCGAAGACCCTCCCCGCC
