>Addgene plasmid #21191 | LZRS-Mek2-K101A (KA7) | addgene partial sequence | sequence record 26976 | 21191 with pBR322-F 5'-GGGAAACGCCTGGTATCTTT
GAGCGTCGATTTTTGTGATGCTCGTCAGGGGGGCGGAGCCTATGGAAAAACGCCAGCAACGCGGCCTTTT
TACGGTTCCTGGCCTTTTGCTGGCCTTTTGCTCACATGTTCTTTCCTGCGTTATCCCCTGATTCTGTGGA
TAACCGTATTACCGCCTTTGAGTGAGCTGATACCGCTCGCCGCAGCCGAACGACCGAGCGCAGCGAGTCA
GTGAGCGAGGAAGCGGAAGAGCGCCCAATACGCAAACCGCCTCTCCCCGCGCGTTGGCCGATTCATTAAT
GCAACTATGGCCATTTAATGTAAATACTTAAGAAAAAAAACCAAATTAATTTTGATACATGCTGCATGTG
AAAGACCCCCGCTGACGGGTAGTCAATCACTCAGAGGAGACCCTCCCAAGGAACAGCGAGACCACAAGTC
GGATGCAACTGCAAGAGGGTTTATTGGATACACGGGTACCCGGGCGACTCAGTCAATCGGAGGACTGGCG
CCCCGAGTGAGGGGTTGTGGGCTCTTTTATTGAGCTCGGGGAGCAGAAGCGCGCGAACAGAAGCGAGAAG
CGAACTGATTGGTTAGTTCAAATAAGGCACAGGGTCATTTCAGGTCCTTGGGGCACCCTGGAAACATCTG
ATGGTTCTCTAGAAACTGCTGAGGGCTGGACCGCATCTGGGGACCATCTGTTCTTGGCCCTGAGCCGGGG
CAGGAACTGCTTACCACAGATATCCTGTTTGGCCATATTCAGCTGTTCCATCTGTTCTTGGCC
