[The description below was written by a language model from this plasmid's Addgene catalogue record.]
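Description:
LZRS-Mek2-K101A (KA7) is a retroviral expression vector built on the LZRS-RfA backbone (about 11.1 kb without insert) and carrying a roughly 1.2 kb human MEK2 (MAP2K2) coding sequence. The insert was placed between BamHI and NotI sites, both of which remain intact, so it can be excised or exchanged. The kinase bears a K101A substitution that the record describes as catalytically inactive. MEK2 is the dual-specificity MAP kinase kinase that phosphorylates ERK1/2 downstream of Raf, and kinase-dead versions of this type are commonly used either as negative controls alongside wild-type or activated MEK, or to interfere with signalling through the pathway.

In bacteria the plasmid is selected with ampicillin and is recorded as low copy. It is kept in recombination-deficient strains, a common precaution for retroviral vectors whose repeated long terminal repeat sequences can rearrange. Puromycin is the selectable marker for mammalian cells. In LZRS-family vectors this marker is generally used to maintain the plasmid in packaging cells rather than to select transduced targets, but the record does not say where the cassette sits.

No feature table is provided, so the promoter driving MEK2, the packaging signal and any epitope tags are not stated. Expression in vectors of this family is normally driven from the viral long terminal repeat. Part of the plasmid was derived from an earlier construct made by another laboratory. The record supports its use for producing retrovirus to stably deliver inactive MEK2 into mammalian cells for studies of Ras/Raf/MEK/ERK signalling.
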