Addgene plasmid #21191: LZRS-Mek2-K101A (KA7)
Depositing lab: Paul Khavari. Depositing organization: Stanford University.
Backbone
  Vector backbone: LZRS-RfA
  Backbone size w/o insert (bp): 11100
  Vector type: Retroviral
  Selectable markers: Puromycin
Growth in bacteria
  Bacterial resistance: Ampicillin, 100 μg/mL
  Growth temperature: 37°C
  Growth strain: Stbl3
  Growth instructions: STBL2
  Copy number: Low Copy
Gene/Insert
  Gene/Insert name: Mek2
  Species: H. sapiens (human)
  Insert size (bp): 1200
  Mutation: K101A (catalytically inactive)
  Entrez Gene: MAP2K2 (a.k.a. CFC4, MAPKK2, MEK2, MKK2, PRKMK2)
  Cloning method: Restriction Enzyme; 5′ cloning site BamHI (not destroyed); 3′ cloning site NotI (not destroyed)
  Sequencing primers: 5′ TGGATACACGCCGCCCACGTG; 3′ ATCGTCGACCACTGTGCTGG
Resource information
  A portion of this plasmid was derived from a plasmid made by: Jaffrey T. Holt, Abbott et. al.JBC 1999; 274:2732-2742
Terms and licenses: Academic/Nonprofit Terms; Industry Terms: Not Available to Industry
How to cite: LZRS-Mek2-K101A (KA7) was a gift from Paul Khavari (Addgene plasmid # 21191 ; http://n2t.net/addgene:21191 ; RRID:Addgene_21191)
